>Addgene plasmid #64817 | JW776 | depositor full sequence | sequence record 112039 | JW776 sequence 12152 bps
TATTAAAACTCTTAAAACCCGCCTGGCCTGTGCATAACTGTCTGGCCAGCGCACAGCCGAAGAGCTGCAA
AAAGCGCCTACCCTTCGGTCGCTGCGCTCCCTACGCCCCGCCGCTTCGCGTCGGCCTATCGCGGCCGCTG
GCCGCTCAAAAATGGCTGGCCTACGGCCAGGCAATCTACCAGGGCGCGGACAAGCCGCGCCGTCGCCACT
CGACCGCCGGCGCCCACATCAAGGCACCCTGCCTCGCGCGTTTCGGTGATGACGGTGAAAACCTCTGACA
CATGCAGCTCCCGGAGACGGTCACAGCTTGTCTGTAAGCGGATGCCGGGAGCAGACAAGCCCGTCAGGGC
GCGTCAGCGGGTGTTGGCGGGTGTCGGGGCGCAGCCATGACCCAGTCACGTAGCGATAGCGGAGTGTATA
CTGGCTTAACTATGCGGCATCAGAGCAGATTGTACTGAGAGTGCACCATATGCGGTGTGAAATACCGCAC
AGATGCGTAAGGAGAAAATACCGCATCAGGCGCTCTTCCGCTTCCTCGCTCACTGACTCGCTGCGCTCGG
TCGTTCGGCTGCGGCGAGCGGTATCAGCTCACTCAAAGGCGGTAATACGGTTATCCACAGAATCAGGGGA
TAACGCAGGAAAGAACATGTGAGCAAAAGGCCAGCAAAAGGCCAGGAACCGTAAAAAGGCCGCGTTGCTG
GCGTTTTTCCATAGGCTCCGCCCCCCTGACGAGCATCACAAAAATCGACGCTCAAGTCAGAGGTGGCGAA
ACCCGACAGGACTATAAAGATACCAGGCGTTTCCCCCTGGAAGCTCCCTCGTGCGCTCTCCTGTTCCGAC
CCTGCCGCTTACCGGATACCTGTCCGCCTTTCTCCCTTCGGGAAGCGTGGCGCTTTCTCATAGCTCACGC
TGTAGGTATCTCAGTTCGGTGTAGGTCGTTCGCTCCAAGCTGGGCTGTGTGCACGAACCCCCCGTTCAGC
CCGACCGCTGCGCCTTATCCGGTAACTATCGTCTTGAGTCCAACCCGGTAAGACACGACTTATCGCCACT
GGCAGCAGCCACTGGTAACAGGATTAGCAGAGCGAGGTATGTAGGCGGTGCTACAGAGTTCTTGAAGTGG
TGGCCTAACTACGGCTACACTAGAAGGACAGTATTTGGTATCTGCGCTCTGCTGAAGCCAGTTACCTTCG
GAAAAAGAGTTGGTAGCTCTTGATCCGGCAAACAAACCACCGCTGGTAGCGGTGGTTTTTTTGTTTGCAA
GCAGCAGATTACGCGCAGAAAAAAAGGATCTCAAGAAGATCCTTTGATCTTTTCTACGGGGTCTGACGCT
CAGTGGAACGAAAACTCACGTTAAGGGATTTTGGTCATGCATTCTAGGTACTAAAACAATTCATCCAGTA
AAATATAATATTTTATTTTCTCCCAATCAGGCTTGATCCCCAGTAAGTCAAAAAATAGCTCGACATACTG
TTCTTCCCCGATATCCTCCCTGATCGACCGGACGCAGAAGGCAATGTCATACCACTTGTCCGCCCTGCCG
CTTCTCCCAAGATCAATAAAGCCACTTACTTTGCCATCTTTCACAAAGATGTTGCTGTCTCCCAGGTCGC
CGTGGGAAAAGACAAGTTCCTCTTCGGGCTTTTCCGTCTTTAAAAAATCATACAGCTCGCGCGGATCTTT
AAATGGAGTGTCTTCTTCCCAGTTTTCGCAATCCACATCGGCCAGATCGTTATTCAGTAAGTAATCCAAT
TCGGCTAAGCGGCTGTCTAAGCTATTCGTATAGGGACAATCCGATATGTCGATGGAGTGAAAGAGCCTGA
TGCACTCCGCATACAGCTCGATAATCTTTTCAGGGCTTTGTTCATCTTCATACTCTTCCGAGCAAAGGAC
GCCATCGGCCTCACTCATGAGCAGATTGCTCCAGCCATCATGCCGTTCAAAGTGCAGGACCTTTGGAACA
GGCAGCTTTCCTTCCAGCCATAGCATCATGTCCTTTTCCCGTTCCACATCATAGGTGGTCCCTTTATACC
GGCTGTCCGTCATTTTTAAATATAGGTTTTCATTTTCTCCCACCAGCTTATATACCTTAGCAGGAGACAT
TCCTTCCGTATCTTTTACGCAGCGGTATTTTTCGATCAGTTTTTTCAATTCCGGTGATATTCTCATTTTA
GCCATTTATTATTTCCTTCCTCTTTTCTACAGTATTTAAAGATACCCCAAGAAGCTAATTATAACAAGAC
GAACTCCAATTCACTGTTCCTTGCATTCTAAAACCTTAAATACCAGAAAACAGCTTTTTCAAAGTTGTTT
TCAAAGTTGGCGTATAACATAGTATCGACGGAGCCGATTTTGAAACCGCGGTGATCACAGGCAGCAACGC
TCTGTCATCGTTACAATCAACATGCTACCCTCCGCGAGATCATCCGTGTTTCAAACCCGGCAGCTTAGTT
GCCGTTCTTCCGAATAGCATCGGTAACATGAGCAAAGTCTGCCGCCTTACAACGGCTCTCCCGCTGACGC
CGTCCCGGACTGATGGGCTGCCTGTATCGAGTGGTGATTTTGTGCCGAGCTGCCGGTCGGGGAGCTGTTG
GCTGGCTGGTGGCAGGATATATTGTGGTGTAAACAAATTGACGCTTAGACAACTTAATAACACATTGCGG
ACGTTTTTAATGTACTGAATTAACGCCGAATTAATTCGGGGGATCTGGATTTTAGTACTGGATTTTGGTT
TTAGGAATTAGAAATTTTATTGATAGAAGTATTTTACAAATACAAATACATACTAAGGGTTTCTTATATG
CTCAACACATGAGCGAAACCCTATAGGAACCCTAATTCCCTTATCTGGGAACTACTCACACATTATTATG
GAGAAACTCGAGCTTGTCGATCGACTCTAGCTAGAGGATCGATCCGAACCCCAGAGTCCCGCTCAGAAGA
ACTCGTCAAGAAGGCGATAGAAGGCGATGCGCTGCGAATCGGGAGCGGCGATACCGTAAAGCACGAGGAA
GCGGTCAGCCCATTCGCCGCCAAGCTCTTCAGCAATATCACGGGTAGCCAACGCTATGTCCTGATAGCGG
TCCGCCACACCCAGCCGGCCACAGTCGATGAATCCAGAAAAGCGGCCATTTTCCACCATGATATTCGGCA
AGCAGGCATCGCCATGTGTCACGACGAGATCCTCGCCGTCGGGCATGCGCGCCTTGAGCCTGGCGAACAG
TTCGGCTGGCGCGAGCCCCTGATGCTCTTCGTCCAGATCATCCTGATCGACAAGACCGGCTTCCATCCGA
GTACGTGCTCGCTCGATGCGATGTTTCGCTTGGTGGTCGAATGGGCAGGTAGCCGGATCAAGCGTATGCA
GCCGCCGCATTGCATCAGCCATGATGGATACTTTCTCGGCAGGAGCAAGGTGAGATGACAGGAGATCCTG
CCCCGGCACTTCGCCCAATAGCAGCCAGTCCCTTCCCGCTTCAGTGACAACGTCGAGCACAGCTGCGCAA
GGAACGCCCGTCGTGGCCAGCCACGATAGCCGCGCTGCCTCGTCCTGGAGTTCATTCAGGGCACCGGACA
GGTCGGTCTTGACAAAAAGAACCGGGCGCCCCTGCGCTGACAGCCGGAACACGGCGGCATCAGAGCAGCC
GATTGTCTGTTGTGCCCAGTCATAGCCGAATAGCCTCTCCACCCAAGCGGCCGGAGAACCTGCGTGCAAT
CCATCTTGTTCAATCCCCATGGTCGATCGACAGATCTGCGAAAGCTCGAGTGCAGATTATTTGGATTGAG
AGTGAATATGAGACTCTAATTGGATACCGAGGGGAATTTATGGAACGTCAGTGGAGCATTTTTGACAAGA
AATATTTGCTAGCTGATAGTGACCTTAGGCGACTTTTGAACGCGCAATAATGGTTTCTGACGTATGTGCT
TAGCTCATTAAACTCCAGAAACCCGCGGCTGAGTGGCTCCTTCAACGTTGCGGTTCTGTCAGTTCCAAAC
GTAAAACGGCTTGTCCCGCGTCATCGGCGGGGGTCATAACGTGACTCCCTTAATTCTCCGCTCATGATCC
CACCATGTTGGCAAGCTGCTCTAGCCAATACGCAAACCGCCTCTCCCCGCGCGTTGGCCGATTCATTAAT
GCAGCTGGCACGACAGGTTTCCCGACTGGAAAGCGGGCAGTGAGCGCAACGCAATTAATGTGAGTTAGCT
CACTCATTAGGCACCCCAGGCTTTACACTTTATGCTTCCGGCTCGTATGTTGTGTGGAATTGTGAGCGGA
TAACAATTTCACACAGGAAACAGCTATGACCATGATTACGAATTCGGTCCCCAGATTAGCCTTTTCAATT
TCAGAAAGAATGCTAACCCACAGATGGTTAGAGAGGCTTACGCAGCAGGTCTCATCAAGACGATCTACCC
GAGCAATAATCTCCAGGAAATCAAATACCTTCCCAAGAAGGTTAAAGATGCAGTCAAAAGATTCAGGACT
AACTGCATCAAGAACACAGAGAAAGATATATTTCTCAAGATCAGAAGTACTATTCCAGTATGGACGATTC
AAGGCTTGCTTCACAAACCAAGGCAAGTAATAGAGATTGGAGTCTCTAAAAAGGTAGTTCCCACTGAATC
AAAGGCCATGGAGTCAAAGATTCAAATAGAGGACCTAACAGAACTCGCCGTAAAGACTGGCGAACAGTTC
ATACAGAGTCTCTTACGACTCAATGACAAGAAGAAAATCTTCGTCAACATGGTGGAGCACGACACACTTG
TCTACTCCAAAAATATCAAAGATACAGTCTCAGAAGACCAAAGGGCAATTGAGACTTTTCAACAAAGGGT
AATATCCGGAAACCTCCTCGGATTCCATTGCCCAGCTATCTGTCACTTTATTGTGAAGATAGTGGAAAAG
GAAGGTGGCTCCTACAAATGCCATCATTGCGATAAAGGAAAGGCCATCGTTGAAGATGCCTCTGCCGACA
GTGGTCCCAAAGATGGACCCCCACCCACGAGGAGCATCGTGGAAAAAGAAGACGTTCCAACCACGTCTTC
AAAGCAAGTGGATTGATGTGATATCTCCACTGACGTAAGGGATGACGCACAATCCCACTATCCTTCGCAA
GACCCTTCCTCTATATAAGGAAGTTCATTTCATTTGGAGAGAACACGGGGGACGAGCTCGGTACCATGGA
CATTCCGTATTACCACTACGACCATGGCGGAGACAGCCAATATCTTCCACCGGGTTTCAGGTTTCATCCC
ACGGACGAAGAGCTCATCACTCATTACCTTCTCCGCAAAGTCCTCGACGGTTGCTTCTCAAGCCGTGCCA
TCGCAGAAGTTGATCTCAACAAGTGTGAGCCTTGGCAACTTCCCGGGAGAGCTAAGATGGGAGAGAAAGA
ATGGTACTTCTTTAGCCTCCGTGACCGGAAGTATCCGACGGGACTGAGAACTAACAGAGCAACTGAGGCT
GGTTACTGGAAAGCTACCGGAAAAGACAGAGAGATCTTTAGTTCAAAGACTTGTGCACTTGTTGGGATGA
AGAAGACTCTTGTCTTTTACAAAGGAAGAGCTCCGAAAGGAGAGAAGAGTAATTGGGTTATGCATGAATA
TCGTCTTGAAGGCAAATTCTCTTACCATTTCATCTCAAGAAGCTCCAAGGATGAATGGGTGATCTCTAGG
GTTTTCCAGAAAACCACTTTAGCTAGCACCGGAGCCGTCTCCGAAGGAGGAGGAGGAGGAGGAGCAACTG
TGAGCGTAAGCAGCGGTACTGGTCCATCTAAAAAGACGAAAGTACCCTCAACAATCTCAAGAAACTATCA
AGAACAACCAAGCTCTCCTTCCTCCGTCTCACTCCCACCTCTCCTGGATCCGACCACTACCCTCGGCTAC
ACCGACAGCAGTTGCTCCTACGACAGCCGTAGCACCAACACAACCGTCACAGCCAGCGCAATAACCGAAC
ATGTCAGTTGTTTTAGTACTGTCCCTACTACTACTACGGCCTTGGGCTTAGACGTTAACTCATTCAGCCG
TCTTCCACCGCCGCTAGGGTTTGACTTTGACCCTTTTCCTCGTTTCGTTTCTAGAAACGTCTCGACTCAA
TCTAACTTCAGATCGTTCCAAGAAAACTTCAATCAATTTCCTTACTTTGGATCGTCTTCTGCATCGACTA
TGACCTCCGCCGTTAATCTGCCTTCTTTCCAAGGCGGCGGAGGCGTCTCCGGGATGAATTACTGGCTACC
GGCGACTGCCGAAGAGAATGAGTCAAAGGTCGGTGTGCTTCATGCTGGACTTGACTGTATTTGGAACTAC
GTCGACCAGATCTCGTACGCGTCCCGGGGCGGTGGCTCATCTGGCGGAGGTGAAGACGCCAAAAACATAA
AGAAAGGCCCGGCGCCATTCTATCCGCTGGAAGATGGAACCGCTGGAGAGCAACTGCATAAGGCTATGAA
GAGATACGCCCTGGTTCCTGGAACAATTGCTTTTACAGATGCACATATCGAGGTGGACATCACTTACGCT
GAGTACTTCGAAATGTCCGTTCGGTTGGCAGAAGCTATGAAACGATATGGGCTGAATACAAATCACAGAA
TCGTCGTATGCAGTGAAAACTCTCTTCAATTCTTTATGCCGGTGTTGGGCGCGTTATTTATCGGAGTTGC
AGTTGCGCCCGCGAACGACATTTATAATGAACGTGAATTGCTCAACAGTATGGGCATTTCGCAGCCTACC
GTGGTGTTCGTTTCCAAAAAGGGGTTGCAAAAAATTTTGAACGTGCAAAAAAAGCTCCCAATCATCCAAA
AAATTATTATCATGGATTCTAAAACGGATTACCAGGGATTTCAGTCGATGTACACGTTCGTCACATCTCA
TCTACCTCCCGGTTTTAATGAATACGATTTTGTGCCAGAGTCCTTCGATAGGGACAAGACAATTGCACTG
ATCATGAACTCCTCTGGATCTACTGGTCTGCCTAAAGGTGTCGCTCTGCCTCATAGAACTGCCTGCGTGA
GATTCTCGCATGCCAGAGATCCTATTTTTGGCAATCAAATCATTCCGGATACTGCGATTTTAAGTGTTGT
TCCATTCCATCACGGTTTTGGAATGTTTACTACACTCGGATATTTGATATGTGGATTTCGAGTCGTCTTA
ATGTATAGATTTGAAGAAGAGCTGTTTCTGAGGAGCCTTCAGGATTACAAGATTCAAAGTGCGCTGCTGG
TGCCAACCCTATTCTCCTTCTTCGCCAAAAGCACTCTGATTGACAAATACGATTTATCTAATTTACACGA
AATTGCTTCTGGTGGCGCTCCCCTCTCTAAGGAAGTCGGGGAAGCGGTTGCCAAGAGGTTCCATCTGCCA
GGTATCAGGCAAGGATATGGGCTCACTGAGACTACATCAGCTATTCTGATTACACCCGAGGGGGATGATA
AACCGGGCGCGGTCGGTAAAGTTGTTCCATTTTTTGAAGCGAAGGTTGTGGATCTGGATACCGGGAAAAC
GCTGGGCGTTAATCAAAGAGGCGAACTGTGTGTGAGAGGTCCTATGATTATGTCCGGTTATGTAAACAAT
CCGGAAGCGACCAACGCCTTGATTGACAAGGATGGATGACTGCAGAGCTTTCGTTCGTATCATCGGTTTC
GACAACGTTCGTCAAGTTCAATGCATCAGTTTCATTGCGCACACACCAGAATCCTACTGAGTTCGAGTAT
TATGGCATTGGGAAACATGTTTTTCTTGTACCATTTGTTGTGCTTGTAATTTACTGTGTTTTTTATTCGG
TTTTCGCTATCGAACTGTGAAATGGAAATGGATGGAGAAGAGTTAATGAATGATATGGTCCTTTTGTTCA
TTCTCAAATTAATATTATTTGTTTTTTCTCTTATTTGTTGTGTGTTGAATTTGAAAATATAAGAGATATG
CAAACATTTTGTTTTGAGTAAAAATGTGTCAAATCGTGGCCTCTAATGACCGAAGTTAATATGAGGAGTA
AAACACTTGTAGTTGTACCATTATGCTTATTCACTAGGCAACAAATATATTTTCAGACCTAGAAAAGCTG
CAAATGTTACTGAATACAAGTATGTCCTCTTGTGTTTTAGACATTTATGAACTTTCCTTTATGTAATTTT
CCAGAATCCTTGTCAGATTCTAATCATTGCTTTATAATTATAGTTATACTCATGGATTTGTAGTTGAGTA
TGAAAATATTTTTTAATGCATTTTATGACTTGCCAATTGATTGACAACATGCATCAAGCTTGGCACTGGC
CGTCGTTTTACAACGTCGTGACTGGGAAAACCCTGGCGTTACCCAACTTAATCGCCTTGCAGCACATCCC
CCTTTCGCCAGCTGGCGTAATAGCGAAGAGGCCCGCACCGATCGCCCTTCCCAACAGTTGCGCAGCCTGA
ATGGCGAATGCTAGAGCAGCTTGAGCTTGGATCAGATTGTCGTTTCCCGCCTTCAGTTTAAACTATCAGT
GTTTGACAGGATATATTGGCGGGTAAACCTAAGAGAAAAGAGCGTTTATTAGAATAACGGATATTTAAAA
GGGCGTGAAAAGGTTTATCCGTTCGTCCATTTGTATGTGCATGCCAACCACAGGGTTCCCCTCGGGATCA
AAGTACTTTGATCCAACCCCTCCGCTGCTATAGTGCAGTCGGCTTCTGACGTTCAGTGCAGCCGTCTTCT
GAAAACGACATGTCGCACAAGTCCTAAGTTACGCGACAGGCTGCCGCCCTGCCCTTTTCCTGGCGTTTTC
TTGTCGCGTGTTTTAGTCGCATAAAGTAGAATACTTGCGACTAGAACCGGAGACATTACGCCATGAACAA
GAGCGCCGCCGCTGGCCTGCTGGGCTATGCCCGCGTCAGCACCGACGACCAGGACTTGACCAACCAACGG
GCCGAACTGCACGCGGCCGGCTGCACCAAGCTGTTTTCCGAGAAGATCACCGGCACCAGGCGCGACCGCC
CGGAGCTGGCCAGGATGCTTGACCACCTACGCCCTGGCGACGTTGTGACAGTGACCAGGCTAGACCGCCT
GGCCCGCAGCACCCGCGACCTACTGGACATTGCCGAGCGCATCCAGGAGGCCGGCGCGGGCCTGCGTAGC
CTGGCAGAGCCGTGGGCCGACACCACCACGCCGGCCGGCCGCATGGTGTTGACCGTGTTCGCCGGCATTG
CCGAGTTCGAGCGTTCCCTAATCATCGACCGCACCCGGAGCGGGCGCGAGGCCGCCAAGGCCCGAGGCGT
GAAGTTTGGCCCCCGCCCTACCCTCACCCCGGCACAGATCGCGCACGCCCGCGAGCTGATCGACCAGGAA
GGCCGCACCGTGAAAGAGGCGGCTGCACTGCTTGGCGTGCATCGCTCGACCCTGTACCGCGCACTTGAGC
GCAGCGAGGAAGTGACGCCCACCGAGGCCAGGCGGCGCGGTGCCTTCCGTGAGGACGCATTGACCGAGGC
CGACGCCCTGGCGGCCGCCGAGAATGAACGCCAAGAGGAACAAGCATGAAACCGCACCAGGACGGCCAGG
ACGAACCGTTTTTCATTACCGAAGAGATCGAGGCGGAGATGATCGCGGCCGGGTACGTGTTCGAGCCGCC
CGCGCACGTCTCAACCGTGCGGCTGCATGAAATCCTGGCCGGTTTGTCTGATGCCAAGCTGGCGGCCTGG
CCGGCCAGCTTGGCCGCTGAAGAAACCGAGCGCCGCCGTCTAAAAAGGTGATGTGTATTTGAGTAAAACA
GCTTGCGTCATGCGGTCGCTGCGTATATGATGCGATGAGTAAATAAACAAATACGCAAGGGGAACGCATG
AAGGTTATCGCTGTACTTAACCAGAAAGGCGGGTCAGGCAAGACGACCATCGCAACCCATCTAGCCCGCG
CCCTGCAACTCGCCGGGGCCGATGTTCTGTTAGTCGATTCCGATCCCCAGGGCAGTGCCCGCGATTGGGC
GGCCGTGCGGGAAGATCAACCGCTAACCGTTGTCGGCATCGACCGCCCGACGATTGACCGCGACGTGAAG
GCCATCGGCCGGCGCGACTTCGTAGTGATCGACGGAGCGCCCCAGGCGGCGGACTTGGCTGTGTCCGCGA
TCAAGGCAGCCGACTTCGTGCTGATTCCGGTGCAGCCAAGCCCTTACGACATATGGGCCACCGCCGACCT
GGTGGAGCTGGTTAAGCAGCGCATTGAGGTCACGGATGGAAGGCTACAAGCGGCCTTTGTCGTGTCGCGG
GCGATCAAAGGCACGCGCATCGGCGGTGAGGTTGCCGAGGCGCTGGCCGGGTACGAGCTGCCCATTCTTG
AGTCCCGTATCACGCAGCGCGTGAGCTACCCAGGCACTGCCGCCGCCGGCACAACCGTTCTTGAATCAGA
ACCCGAGGGCGACGCTGCCCGCGAGGTCCAGGCGCTGGCCGCTGAAATTAAATCAAAACTCATTTGAGTT
AATGAGGTAAAGAGAAAATGAGCAAAAGCACAAACACGCTAAGTGCCGGCCGTCCGAGCGCACGCAGCAG
CAAGGCTGCAACGTTGGCCAGCCTGGCAGACACGCCAGCCATGAAGCGGGTCAACTTTCAGTTGCCGGCG
GAGGATCACACCAAGCTGAAGATGTACGCGGTACGCCAAGGCAAGACCATTACCGAGCTGCTATCTGAAT
ACATCGCGCAGCTACCAGAGTAAATGAGCAAATGAATAAATGAGTAGATGAATTTTAGCGGCTAAAGGAG
GCGGCATGGAAAATCAAGAACAACCAGGCACCGACGCCGTGGAATGCCCCATGTGTGGAGGAACGGGCGG
TTGGCCAGGCGTAAGCGGCTGGGTTGTCTGCCGGCCCTGCAATGGCACTGGAACCCCCAAGCCCGAGGAA
TCGGCGTGACGGTCGCAAACCATCCGGCCCGGTACAAATCGGCGCGGCGCTGGGTGATGACCTGGTGGAG
AAGTTGAAGGCCGCGCAGGCCGCCCAGCGGCAACGCATCGAGGCAGAAGCACGCCCCGGTGAATCGTGGC
AAGCGGCCGCTGATCGAATCCGCAAAGAATCCCGGCAACCGCCGGCAGCCGGTGCGCCGTCGATTAGGAA
GCCGCCCAAGGGCGACGAGCAACCAGATTTTTTCGTTCCGATGCTCTATGACGTGGGCACCCGCGATAGT
CGCAGCATCATGGACGTGGCCGTTTTCCGTCTGTCGAAGCGTGACCGACGAGCTGGCGAGGTGATCCGCT
ACGAGCTTCCAGACGGGCACGTAGAGGTTTCCGCAGGGCCGGCCGGCATGGCCAGTGTGTGGGATTACGA
CCTGGTACTGATGGCGGTTTCCCATCTAACCGAATCCATGAACCGATACCGGGAAGGGAAGGGAGACAAG
CCCGGCCGCGTGTTCCGTCCACACGTTGCGGACGTACTCAAGTTCTGCCGGCGAGCCGATGGCGGAAAGC
AGAAAGACGACCTGGTAGAAACCTGCATTCGGTTAAACACCACGCACGTTGCCATGCAGCGTACGAAGAA
GGCCAAGAACGGCCGCCTGGTGACGGTATCCGAGGGTGAAGCCTTGATTAGCCGCTACAAGATCGTAAAG
AGCGAAACCGGGCGGCCGGAGTACATCGAGATCGAGCTAGCTGATTGGATGTACCGCGAGATCACAGAAG
GCAAGAACCCGGACGTGCTGACGGTTCACCCCGATTACTTTTTGATCGATCCCGGCATCGGCCGTTTTCT
CTACCGCCTGGCACGCCGCGCCGCAGGCAAGGCAGAAGCCAGATGGTTGTTCAAGACGATCTACGAACGC
AGTGGCAGCGCCGGAGAGTTCAAGAAGTTCTGTTTCACCGTGCGCAAGCTGATCGGGTCAAATGACCTGC
CGGAGTACGATTTGAAGGAGGAGGCGGGGCAGGCTGGCCCGATCCTAGTCATGCGCTACCGCAACCTGAT
CGAGGGCGAAGCATCCGCCGGTTCCTAATGTACGGAGCAGATGCTAGGGCAAATTGCCCTAGCAGGGGAA
AAAGGTCGAAAAGGTCTCTTTCCTGTGGATAGCACGTACATTGGGAACCCAAAGCCGTACATTGGGAACC
GGAACCCGTACATTGGGAACCCAAAGCCGTACATTGGGAACCGGTCACACATGTAAGTGACTGATATAAA
AGAGAAAAAAGGCGATTTTTCCGCCTAAAACTCTTTAAAACT
Features (pLannotate 1.2.2; 22 found; start..end, strand, type, name):
    239..278     +  CDS            rop (fragment): Rop protein, which maintains plasmids at low copy number; rop
    380..520     +  misc_feature   bom: basis of mobility region from pBR322
    706..1294    -  rep_origin     ori: high-copy-number ColE1/pMB1/pBR322/pUC origin of replication
   1381..2175    -  CDS            KanR: aminoglycoside phosphotransferase; aphA-3; confers resistance to kanamycin
   2600..2624    +  misc_feature   LB T-DNA repeat: left border repeat from nopaline C58 T-DNA
   2702..2876    -  polyA_signal   CaMV poly(A) signal: cauliflower mosaic virus polyadenylation signal
   2933..3725    -  CDS            NeoR/KanR (fragment): aminoglycoside phosphotransferase from Tn5; aph(3')-II (or nptII); confers resistance to neomycin, kanamycin, and G418 (Geneticin®)
   3761..3944    -  promoter       NOS promoter: nopaline synthase promoter NOS promoter
   4085..4173    +  CDS            lacI (fragment): lac repressor; lacI; The lac repressor binds to the lac operator to inhibit transcription in E. coli. This inhibition can be relieved by adding lactose or isopropyl-β-D-thiogalactopyranoside (IPTG).
   4186..4207    +  protein_bind   CAP binding site: CAP binding activates transcription in the presence of cAMP. E. coli catabolite activator protein
   4222..4252    +  promoter       lac promoter: promoter for the E. coli lac operon
   4256..4278    +  protein_bind   lac operator (fragment): The lac repressor binds to the lac operator to inhibit transcription in E. coli. This inhibition can be relieved by adding lactose or isopropyl-β-D-thiogalactopyranoside (IPTG). lac repressor encoded by lacI
   4810..5151    +  promoter       CaMV 35S promoter: strong constitutive promoter from cauliflower mosaic virus
   5176..6300    +  CDS            NAC098: NAC98_ARATH - Also known as CUC2. Experimental evidence at protein level: Swiss-Prot protein existence level 1. Transcription activator of STM and KNAT6. Involved in molecular mechanisms regulating shoot apical meristem (SAM) formation during embryogenesis and organ separation. Required for the fusion of septa of gynoecia along the length of the ovaries. Activates the shoot formation in callus in a STM-dependent manner. Controls leaf margin development and required for leaf serration. Involved in axillary meristem initiation and separation of the meristem from the main stem. Regulates the phyl
   6352..7598    +  CDS            luciferase (fragment): firefly luciferase; luc+; enhanced luc+ version of the luciferase gene
   7606..8247    +  terminator     E9 terminator: terminator and polyadenylation signal from the pea rbcS-E9 gene
   8254..8408    +  CDS            lacZα (fragment): LacZα fragment of β-galactosidase; lacZ fragment
   8474..8498    +  misc_feature   RB T-DNA repeat: right border repeat from nopaline C58 T-DNA
   8837..9238    +  CDS            Y4CG_SINFN (fragment): Protein inferred from homology: Swiss-Prot protein existence level 3. From Sinorhizobium fredii (strain NBRC 101917 / NGR234).
   9798..10427   +  CDS            pVS1 StaA: stability protein from the Pseudomonas plasmid pVS1 (Heeb et al., 2000)
  10860..11928   +  CDS            pVS1 RepA (fragment): replication protein from the Pseudomonas plasmid pVS1 (Heeb et al., 2000)
  11994..36      +  rep_origin     pVS1 oriV (across the origin): origin of replication for the Pseudomonas plasmid pVS1 (Heeb et al., 2000)
