[The description below was written by a language model from this plasmid's Addgene catalogue record and pLannotate feature annotations shown in this document.]
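Description:
JW776 is a plant binary T-DNA vector built on JW771, a pCAMBIA2300 derivative, for expressing an Arabidopsis thaliana CUC2 (CUP-SHAPED COTYLEDON 2, NAC098) fusion in protein–protein interaction assays. The backbone carries a ColE1/pBR322-type origin with a bom site for propagation in E. coli. It also carries the pVS1 oriV, RepA and StaA functions, which allow replication and stable maintenance in Agrobacterium. Bacterial selection is by kanamycin through an aphA-3 gene located outside the T-DNA. Between the nopaline-type left and right border repeats lies a plant selection cassette in which the NOS promoter drives NeoR/KanR (nptII) with a CaMV polyadenylation signal. Remnants of the pCAMBIA lac promoter/lacZα cloning region are also present.

The payload is a CaMV 35S promoter driving the CUC2 coding sequence, followed in the same orientation by a partial firefly luciferase (luc+) coding fragment and closed by the pea rbcS-E9 terminator. The catalogue describes the tag as the N-terminal domain of firefly luciferase, and the feature order places this fragment downstream of CUC2, at its C-terminal end. The insert is listed as the mutant "rCUC2". The record does not define the change, although the associated publication concerns miRNA-regulated protein complexes in leaf development. The stated purpose is "BiFC". With a split luciferase half, a signal would be expected only when CUC2 associates with a partner protein fused to the complementary luciferase fragment, which is supplied from a separate construct. The plasmid is thus suited to Agrobacterium-mediated delivery into plant cells for testing CUC2 interactions in vivo.
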