Addgene plasmid #64817: JW776
Purpose: BiFC rCUC2
Depositing lab: Detlef Weigel. Depositing organization: Max Planck Institute for Developmental Biology. Publication: Temporal control of leaf complexity by miRNA-regulated licensing of protein complexes. Rubio-Somoza I, Zhou CM, Confraria A, Martinho C, von Born P, Baena-Gonzalez E, Wang JW, Weigel D. Curr Biol. 2014 Nov 17;24(22):2714-9. doi: 10.1016/j.cub.2014.09.058. Epub 2014 Nov 6. PubMed 25448000.
Backbone
  Vector backbone: JW771 (pCAMBIA2300)
Growth in bacteria
  Bacterial resistance: Kanamycin, 50 μg/mL
  Growth temperature: 37°C
  Growth strain: DH5alpha
  Copy number: Unknown
Gene/Insert
  Gene/Insert name: CUC2
  Species: A. thaliana (mustard weed)
  Mutation: rCUC2
  Entrez Gene: CUC2 (a.k.a. AT5G53950, ANAC098, ATCUC2, Arabidopsis NAC domain containing protein 98, CUP-SHAPED COTYLEDON 2, K19P17.12, K19P17_12)
  Tag / fusion protein: N-terminal domain Firefly
Terms and licenses: Academic/Nonprofit Terms; Industry Terms: Not Available to Industry
How to cite: JW776 was a gift from Detlef Weigel (Addgene plasmid # 64817 ; http://n2t.net/addgene:64817 ; RRID:Addgene_64817)
