>Addgene plasmid #64817 | JW776 | addgene partial sequence | sequence record 125243 | E9-term-R 5'-GTAGGATTCTGGTGTGTGCG-3'
TTGAACTTGACGAACGTTGTCGAAACCGATGATACGAACGAAAGCTCTGCAGTCATCCATCCTTGTCAAT
CAAGGCGTTGGTCGCTTCCGGATTGTTTACATAACCGGACATAATCATAGGACCTCTCACACACAGTTCG
CCTCTTTGATTAACGCCCAGCGTTTTCCCGGTATCCAGATCCACAACCTTCGCTTCAAAAAATGGAACAA
CTTTACCGACCGCGCCCGGTTTATCATCCCCCTCGGGTGTAATCAGAATAGCTGATGTAGTCTCAGTGAG
CCCATATCCTTGCCTGATACCTGGCAGATGGAACCTCTTGGCAACCGCTTCCCCGACTTCCTTAGAGAGG
GGAGCGCCACCAGAAGCAATTTCGTGTAAATTAGATAAATCGTATTTGTCAATCAGAGTGCTTTTGGCGA
AGAAGGAGAATAGGGTTGGCACCAGCAGCGCACTTTGAATCTTGTAATCCTGAAGGCTCCTCAGAAACAG
CTCTTCTTCAAATCTATACATTAAGACGACTCGAAATCCACATATCAAATATCCGAGTGTAGTAAACATT
CCAAAACCGTGATGGAATGGAACAACACTTAAAATCGCAGTATCCGGAATGATTTGATTGCCAAAAATAG
GATCTCTGGCATGCGAGAATCTCACGCAGGCAGTTCTATGAGGCAGAGCGACACCTTTAGGCAGACCAGT
AGATCCAGAGGAGTTCATGATCAGTGCAATTGTCTTGTCCCTATCGAAGGACTCTGGCACAAAATCGTAT
TCATTAAAACCGGGAGGTAGATGAGATGTGACGAACGTGTACATCGACTGAAATCCCTGGTAATCCGTTT
TAGAATCCATGATAATAATTTTTTGGATGATTGGGAGCTTTTTTTGCACGTTCAAAATTTTTTGCAACCC
CTTTTTGGAAACGAACACCACGGTAGGCTGCGAAATGCCCATACTGTTGAGCAATTCACGTTCATTATAA
ATGTCGTTCGCGGGCGCAACTGCAACTCCGATAAATAACGCGCCCAACACCGGCATAAAGAATTGAAGAG
AGTTTTCACTGCATACGACGATTCTGTGATTTGTATTCAGCCCATATCGTTTCATAGCTTCTGCCAACCG
AACGGACATTTCGAAGTACTCAGCG
