>Addgene plasmid #64817 | JW776 | addgene partial sequence | sequence record 125244 | Ppyralis-luc-R 5'-CAGCCCATATCGTTTCATAGCTTCT-3'
TTTCGAAGTACTCAGCGTAAGTGATGTCCACCTCGATATGTGCATCTGTAAAAGCAATTGTTCCAGGAAC
CAGGGCGTATCTCTTCATAGCCTTATGCAGTTGCTCTCCAGCGGTTCCATCTTCCAGCGGATAGAATGGC
GCCGGGCCTTTCTTTATGTTTTTGGCGTCTTCACCTCCGCCAGATGAGCCACCGCCCCGGGACGCGTACG
AGATCTGGTCGACGTAGTTCCAAATACAGTCAAGTCCAGCATGAAGCACACCGACCTTTGACTCATTCTC
TTCGGCAGTCGCCGGTAGCCAGTAATTCATCCCGGAGACGCCTCCGCCGCCTTGGAAAGAAGGCAGATTA
ACGGCGGAGGTCATAGTCGATGCAGAAGACGATCCAAAGTAAGGAAATTGATTGAAGTTTTCTTGGAACG
ATCTGAAGTTAGATTGAGTCGAGACGTTTCTAGAAACGAAACGAGGAAAAGGGTCAAAGTCAAACCCTAG
CGGCGGTGGAAGACGGCTGAATGAGTTAACGTCTAAGCCCAAGGCCGTAGTAGTAGTAGGGACAGTACTA
AAACAACTGACATGTTCGGTTATTGCGCTGGCTGTGACGGTTGTGTTGGTGCTACGGCTGTCGTAGGAGC
AACTGCTGTCGGTGTAGCCGAGGGTAGTGGTCGGATCCAGGAGAGGTGGGAGTGAGACGGAGGAAGGAGA
GCTTGGTTGTTCTTGATAGTTTCTTGAGATTGTTGAGGGTACTTTCGTCTTTTTAGATGGACCAGTACCG
CTGCTTACGCTCACAGTTGCTCCTCCTCCTCCTCCTCCTTCGGAGACGGCTCCGGTGCTAGCTAAAGTGG
TT
