>Addgene plasmid #64817 | JW776 | addgene partial sequence | sequence record 125245 | 35S-promoter 5'-CTATCCTTCGCAAGACCCTTC-3'
TTCATTTCATTTGGAGAGAACACGGGGGACGAGCTCGGTACCATGGACATTCCGTATTACCACTACGACC
ATGGCGGAGACAGCCAATATCTTCCACCGGGTTTCAGGTTTCATCCCACGGACGAAGAGCTCATCACTCA
TTACCTTCTCCGCAAAGTCCTCGACGGTTGCTTCTCAAGCCGTGCCATCGCAGAAGTTGATCTCAACAAG
TGTGAGCCTTGGCAACTTCCCGGGAGAGCTAAGATGGGAGAGAAAGAATGGTACTTCTTTAGCCTCCGTG
ACCGGAAGTATCCGACGGGACTGAGAACTAACAGAGCAACTGAGGCTGGTTACTGGAAAGCTACCGGAAA
AGACAGAGAGATCTTTAGTTCAAAGACTTGTGCACTTGTTGGGATGAAGAAGACTCTTGTCTTTTACAAA
GGAAGAGCTCCGAAAGGAGAGAAGAGTAATTGGGTTATGCATGAATATCGTCTTGAAGGCAAATTCTCTT
ACCATTTCATCTCAAGAAGCTCCAAGGATGAATGGGTGATCTCTAGGGTTTTCCAGAAAACCACTTTAGC
TAGCACCGGAGCCGTCTCCGAAGGAGGAGGAGGAGGAGGAGCAACTGTGAGCGTAAGCAGCGGTACTGGT
CCATCTAAAAAGACGAAAGTACCCTCAACAATCTCAAGAAACTATCAAGAACAACCAAGCTCTCCTTCCT
CCGTCTCACTCCCACCTCTCCTGGATCCGACCACTACCCTCGGCTACACCGACAGCAGTTGCTCCTACGA
CAGCCGTAGCACCAACACAACCGTCACAGCCAGCGCAATAACCGAACATGTCAGTTGTTTTAGTACTGTC
CCTACTACTACTACGGCCTTGGGCTTAGACGTTAACTCATTCAGCCGTCTTCCACCGCCGCTAGGGTTTG
ACTTTGACCCTTTTCCTCGTTTCGTTTCTAGAAACGTCTCGACTCAATCTAACTTCAGATCGTTCCAAGA
AAACTTCAATCAATTTCCTTACTTTGGATCGTCTTCTGCATCGACTATGACCTCCGCCGTTAATCTGCCT
TCTTTCCAAGGCGGCGGAGGCGTCTCCGGGATGAATTACTGGCTACCGGCGACTGCCGA
